Addgene plasmid #62672: pBBJ
Purpose: Vector for FLPo mRNA synthesis
Depositing lab: Masato Ohtsuka. Depositing organization: Tokai University. Publication: One-step generation of multiple transgenic mouse lines using an improved Pronuclear Injection-based Targeted Transgenesis (i-PITT). Ohtsuka M, Miura H, Mochida K, Hirose M, Hasegawa A, Ogura A, Mizutani R, Kimura M, Isotani A, Ikawa M, Sato M, Gurumurthy CB. BMC Genomics. 2015 Apr 9;16:274. doi: 10.1186/s12864-015-1432-5. PubMed 25887549.
Backbone
  Vector backbone: pcDNA3.1
  Total vector size (bp): 6997
Growth in bacteria
  Bacterial resistance: Ampicillin, 100 μg/mL
  Growth temperature: 37°C
  Growth strain: DH5alpha
  Copy number: Unknown
Gene/Insert
  Gene/Insert name: FLPo
  Insert size (bp): 1299
Terms and licenses: Academic/Nonprofit Terms; Industry Terms: Not Available to Industry
How to cite: pBBJ was a gift from Masato Ohtsuka (Addgene plasmid # 62672 ; http://n2t.net/addgene:62672 ; RRID:Addgene_62672)
