[The description below was written by a language model from this plasmid's Addgene catalogue record and pLannotate feature annotations shown in this document.]
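Description:
pBBJ is a 6,997 bp plasmid built on the pcDNA3.1 mammalian expression backbone and designed as a template for synthesising FLPo mRNA. It is propagated in E. coli through a high-copy ColE1/pUC-type origin and selected with ampicillin via the β-lactamase gene and its native promoter. An f1 phage origin is also present. The backbone retains the standard pcDNA3.1 mammalian selection cassette, in which the SV40 enhancer/early promoter drives the neomycin/kanamycin phosphotransferase gene followed by an SV40 polyadenylation signal. This would allow G418 selection in mammalian cells, although that is not the stated purpose.

The payload is the 1,299 bp FLPo coding sequence, a mouse codon-optimised, thermostable version of the Saccharomyces cerevisiae FLP recombinase fused to the SV40 nuclear localisation signal, which catalyses recombination between FRT sites. It lies downstream of both the CMV immediate-early enhancer/promoter and a bacteriophage T7 promoter, and upstream of the bovine growth hormone polyadenylation signal. The T7 promoter permits in vitro transcription of FLPo mRNA, matching the recorded purpose, while the CMV promoter could in principle also drive expression directly in transfected mammalian cells. Several short annotations in the automated feature table (fragments of an HIV-1 LTR, TEF1 promoter, ble, lacI and bom) are partial matches and probably reflect backbone or linker remnants rather than functional elements.

The associated publication describes an improved pronuclear injection-based targeted transgenesis method for generating transgenic mouse lines, which suggests that the FLPo mRNA supplies recombinase activity in mouse zygotes. The record itself does not detail this use.
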