Features (pLannotate 1.2.2; 22 found; start..end, strand, type, name):
     36..80      -  misc_feature   bom (fragment): basis of mobility region from pBR322
    235..614     +  enhancer       CMV enhancer: human cytomegalovirus immediate early enhancer
    615..818     +  promoter       CMV promoter: human cytomegalovirus (CMV) immediate early promoter
    814..847     +  LTR            5' LTR (truncated) (fragment): truncated 5' long terminal repeat (LTR) from HIV-1
    863..881     +  promoter       T7 promoter: promoter for bacteriophage T7 RNA polymerase
    943..2241    +  CDS            FLPo: nuclear-targeted site-specific recombinase FLPo is a mouse codon-optimized fusion between the SV40 nuclear localization signal and a thermostable version of the Saccharomyces cerevisiae site-specific recombinase FLP. Recombination occurs at FRT sequences.
   2250..2268    -  misc_feature   MCS (fragment): pUC18/19 multiple cloning site
   2356..2377    +  promoter       TEF1 promoter (fragment): S. cerevisiae TEF1; promoter for EF-1α
   2591..2815    +  polyA_signal   bGH poly(A) signal: bovine growth hormone polyadenylation signal
   2819..2840    +  promoter       SV40 promoter (fragment): SV40 enhancer and early promoter
   2861..3289    +  rep_origin     f1 ori (sequence partly withheld): f1 bacteriophage origin of replication; arrow indicates direction of (+) strand synthesis
   3303..3633    +  promoter       SV40 promoter: SV40 enhancer and early promoter
   3700..4491    +  CDS            neo: KKA2_KLEPN - Also known as kan, nptII. Experimental evidence at protein level: Swiss-Prot protein existence level 1. Resistance to kanamycin, neomycin, paromomycin, ribostamycin, butirosin and gentamicin B. From Klebsiella pneumoniae.
   4517..4675    +  CDS            ble (fragment): BLE_KLEPN - Experimental evidence at protein level: Swiss-Prot protein existence level 1. Binding protein with a strong affinity to the bleomycin family of antibiotics. Binds to CL990; an antimitotic-antibiotic compound. From Klebsiella pneumoniae.
   4670..4791    +  polyA_signal   SV40 poly(A) signal: SV40 polyadenylation signal
   4864..4880    -  protein_bind   lac operator: The lac repressor binds to the lac operator to inhibit transcription in E. coli. This inhibition can be relieved by adding lactose or isopropyl-β-D-thiogalactopyranoside (IPTG). lac repressor encoded by lacI
   4888..4918    -  promoter       lac promoter: promoter for the E. coli lac operon
   4933..4954    -  protein_bind   CAP binding site: CAP binding activates transcription in the presence of cAMP. E. coli catabolite activator protein
   4967..5059    -  CDS            lacI (fragment): lac repressor; lacI; The lac repressor binds to the lac operator to inhibit transcription in E. coli. This inhibition can be relieved by adding lactose or isopropyl-β-D-thiogalactopyranoside (IPTG).
   5242..5830    -  rep_origin     ori: high-copy-number ColE1/pMB1/pBR322/pUC origin of replication
   6001..6861    -  CDS            AmpR: β-lactamase; bla; confers resistance to ampicillin, carbenicillin, and related antibiotics
   6862..6966    -  promoter       AmpR promoter: bla
>Addgene plasmid #62672 | pBBJ | depositor full sequence | sequence record 103231 | pBBJ sequence 6997 bps
GACGGATCGGGAGATCTCCCGATCCCCTATGGTCGACTCTCAGTACAATCTGCTCTGATGCCGCATAGTT
AAGCCAGTATCTGCTCCCTGCTTGTGTGTTGGAGGTCGCTGAGTAGTGCGCGAGCAAAATTTAAGCTACA
ACAAGGCAAGGCTTGACCGACAATTGCATGAAGAATCTGCTTAGGGTTAGGCGTTTTGCGCTGCTTCGCG
ATGTACGGGCCAGATATACGCGTTGACATTGATTATTGACTAGTTATTAATAGTAATCAATTACGGGGTC
ATTAGTTCATAGCCCATATATGGAGTTCCGCGTTACATAACTTACGGTAAATGGCCCGCCTGGCTGACCG
CCCAACGACCCCCGCCCATTGACGTCAATAATGACGTATGTTCCCATAGTAACGCCAATAGGGACTTTCC
ATTGACGTCAATGGGTGGACTATTTACGGTAAACTGCCCACTTGGCAGTACATCAAGTGTATCATATGCC
AAGTACGCCCCCTATTGACGTCAATGACGGTAAATGGCCCGCCTGGCATTATGCCCAGTACATGACCTTA
TGGGACTTTCCTACTTGGCAGTACATCTACGTATTAGTCATCGCTATTACCATGGTGATGCGGTTTTGGC
AGTACATCAATGGGCGTGGATAGCGGTTTGACTCACGGGGATTTCCAAGTCTCCACCCCATTGACGTCAA
TGGGAGTTTGTTTTGGCACCAAAATCAACGGGACTTTCCAAAATGTCGTAACAACTCCGCCCCATTGACG
CAAATGGGCGGTAGGCGTGTACGGTGGGAGGTCTATATAAGCAGAGCTCTCTGGCTAACTAGAGAACCCA
CTGCTTACTGGCTTATCGAAATTAATACGACTCACTATAGGGAGACCCAAGCTGGCTAGTTAAGCTTGGT
ACCGAGCTCGGATCCCCCCACCGGTCGCCACCATGGCTCCTAAGAAGAAGAGGAAGGTGATGAGCCAGTT
CGACATCCTGTGCAAGACCCCCCCCAAGGTGCTGGTGCGGCAGTTCGTGGAGAGATTCGAGAGGCCCAGC
GGCGAGAAGATCGCCAGCTGTGCCGCCGAGCTGACCTACCTGTGCTGGATGATCACCCACAACGGCACCG
CCATCAAGAGGGCCACCTTCATGAGCTACAACACCATCATCAGCAACAGCCTGAGCTTCGACATCGTGAA
CAAGAGCCTGCAGTTCAAGTACAAGACCCAGAAGGCCACCATCCTGGAGGCCAGCCTGAAGAAGCTGATC
CCCGCCTGGGAGTTCACCATCATCCCTTACAACGGCCAGAAGCACCAGAGCGACATCACCGACATCGTGT
CCAGCCTGCAGCTGCAGTTCGAGAGCAGCGAGGAGGCCGACAAGGGCAACAGCCACAGCAAGAAGATGCT
GAAGGCCCTGCTGTCCGAGGGCGAGAGCATCTGGGAGATCACCGAGAAGATCCTGAACAGCTTCGAGTAC
ACCAGCAGGTTCACCAAGACCAAGACCCTGTACCAGTTCCTGTTCCTGGCCACATTCATCAACTGCGGCA
GGTTCAGCGACATCAAGAACGTGGACCCCAAGAGCTTCAAGCTGGTGCAGAACAAGTACCTGGGCGTGAT
CATTCAGTGCCTGGTGACCGAGACCAAGACAAGCGTGTCCAGGCACATCTACTTTTTCAGCGCCAGAGGC
AGGATCGACCCCCTGGTGTACCTGGACGAGTTCCTGAGGAACAGCGAGCCCGTGCTGAAGAGAGTGAACA
GGACCGGCAACAGCAGCAGCAACAAGCAGGAGTACCAGCTGCTGAAGGACAACCTGGTGCGCAGCTACAA
CAAGGCCCTGAAGAAGAACGCCCCCTACCCCATCTTCGCTATCAAGAACGGCCCTAAGAGCCACATCGGC
AGGCACCTGATGACCAGCTTTCTGAGCATGAAGGGCCTGACCGAGCTGACAAACGTGGTGGGCAACTGGA
GCGACAAGAGGGCCTCCGCCGTGGCCAGGACCACCTACACCCACCAGATCACCGCCATCCCCGACCACTA
CTTCGCCCTGGTGTCCAGGTACTACGCCTACGACCCCATCAGCAAGGAGATGATCGCCCTGAAGGACGAG
ACCAACCCCATCGAGGAGTGGCAGCACATCGAGCAGCTGAAGGGCAGCGCCGAGGGCAGCATCAGATACC
CCGCCTGGAACGGCATCATCAGCCAGGAGGTGCTGGACTACCTGAGCAGCTACATCAACAGGCGGATCTG
ATGTACAAGGGGTACCGAGCTCGAATTCTGCAGATATCCAGCACAGTGGCGGCCGCTCGACTATGGGCAC
CAAAGAACCTGTAAACGTTATCTTTTTAAATTGAATGTGCACAAATAAAAGTTTGGAAAAGAAAAAAAAA
AAAAAAAAAAAAAAAAAAAAAAAAAAAAAAAAAAAAAAAAAAAAAAAAAAAAAAAAAAAAAAAAAAAAAA
AAAATACGCATCATACGCTGTGGCGTACCTCGAGTCTAGAGGGCCCTTCGAACAAAAACTCATCTCAGAA
GAGGATCTGAATATGCATACCGGTCATCATCACCATCACCATTGAGTTTAAACCCGCTGATCAGCCTCGA
CTGTGCCTTCTAGTTGCCAGCCATCTGTTGTTTGCCCCTCCCCCGTGCCTTCCTTGACCCTGGAAGGTGC
CACTCCCACTGTCCTTTCCTAATAAAATGAGGAAATTGCATCGCATTGTCTGAGTAGGTGTCATTCTATT
CTGGGGGGTGGGGTGGGGCAGGACAGCAAGGGGGAGGATTGGGAAGACAATAGCAGGCATGCTGGGGATG
CGGTGGGCTCTATGGCTTCTGAGGCGGAAAGAACCAGCTGGGGCTCTAGGGGGTATCCCC
[124 nt withheld, positions 2861-2984]
C
[32 nt withheld, positions 2986-3017]
CA
[57 nt withheld, positions 3020-3076]
A
[49 nt withheld, positions 3078-3126]
CCTTTGACGTTGGAGTCCACGTTCTTT
[37 nt withheld, positions 3154-3190]
ACCCTATCTCGGTCTATTCTTTTGATTTATAAGGGATTTTGGGGATTTCGGCCTATTGGTTAAAAAATGA
GCTGATTTAACAAAAATTTAACGCGAATTAATTCTGTGGAATGTGTGTCAGTTAGGGTGTGGAAAGTCCC
CAGGCTCCCCAGGCAGGCAGAAGTATGCAAAGCATGCATCTCAATTAGTCAGCAACCAGGTGTGGAAAGT
CCCCAGGCTCCCCAGCAGGCAGAAGTATGCAAAGCATGCATCTCAATTAGTCAGCAACCATAGTCCCGCC
CCTAACTCCGCCCATCCCGCCCCTAACTCCGCCCAGTTCCGCCCATTCTCCGCCCCATGGCTGACTAATT
TTTTTTATTTATGCAGAGGCCGAGGCCGCCTCTGCCTCTGAGCTATTCCAGAAGTAGTGAGGAGGCTTTT
TTGGAGGCCTAGGCTTTTGCAAAAAGCTCCCGGGAGCTTGTATATCCATTTTCGGATCTGATCAAGAGAC
AGGATGAGGATCGTTTCGCATGATTGAACAAGATGGATTGCACGCAGGTTCTCCGGCCGCTTGGGTGGAG
AGGCTATTCGGCTATGACTGGGCACAACAGACAATCGGCTGCTCTGATGCCGCCGTGTTCCGGCTGTCAG
CGCAGGGGCGCCCGGTTCTTTTTGTCAAGACCGACCTGTCCGGTGCCCTGAATGAACTGCAGGACGAGGC
AGCGCGGCTATCGTGGCTGGCCACGACGGGCGTTCCTTGCGCAGCTGTGCTCGACGTTGTCACTGAAGCG
GGAAGGGACTGGCTGCTATTGGGCGAAGTGCCGGGGCAGGATCTCCTGTCATCTCACCTTGCTCCTGCCG
AGAAAGTATCCATCATGGCTGATGCAATGCGGCGGCTGCATACGCTTGATCCGGCTACCTGCCCATTCGA
CCACCAAGCGAAACATCGCATCGAGCGAGCACGTACTCGGATGGAAGCCGGTCTTGTCGATCAGGATGAT
CTGGACGAAGAGCATCAGGGGCTCGCGCCAGCCGAACTGTTCGCCAGGCTCAAGGCGCGCATGCCCGACG
GCGAGGATCTCGTCGTGACCCATGGCGATGCCTGCTTGCCGAATATCATGGTGGAAAATGGCCGCTTTTC
TGGATTCATCGACTGTGGCCGGCTGGGTGTGGCGGACCGCTATCAGGACATAGCGTTGGCTACCCGTGAT
ATTGCTGAAGAGCTTGGCGGCGAATGGGCTGACCGCTTCCTCGTGCTTTACGGTATCGCCGCTCCCGATT
CGCAGCGCATCGCCTTCTATCGCCTTCTTGACGAGTTCTTCTGAGCGGGACTCTGGGGTTCGCGAAATGA
CCGACCAAGCGACGCCCAACCTGCCATCACGAGATTTCGATTCCACCGCCGCCTTCTATGAAAGGTTGGG
CTTCGGAATCGTTTTCCGGGACGCCGGCTGGATGATCCTCCAGCGCGGGGATCTCATGCTGGAGTTCTTC
GCCCACCCCAACTTGTTTATTGCAGCTTATAATGGTTACAAATAAAGCAATAGCATCACAAATTTCACAA
ATAAAGCATTTTTTTCACTGCATTCTAGTTGTGGTTTGTCCAAACTCATCAATGTATCTTATCATGTCTG
TATACCGTCGACCTCTAGCTAGAGCTTGGCGTAATCATGGTCATAGCTGTTTCCTGTGTGAAATTGTTAT
CCGCTCACAATTCCACACAACATACGAGCCGGAAGCATAAAGTGTAAAGCCTGGGGTGCCTAATGAGTGA
GCTAACTCACATTAATTGCGTTGCGCTCACTGCCCGCTTTCCAGTCGGGAAACCTGTCGTGCCAGCTGCA
TTAATGAATCGGCCAACGCGCGGGGAGAGGCGGTTTGCGTATTGGGCGCTCTTCCGCTTCCTCGCTCACT
GACTCGCTGCGCTCGGTCGTTCGGCTGCGGCGAGCGGTATCAGCTCACTCAAAGGCGGTAATACGGTTAT
CCACAGAATCAGGGGATAACGCAGGAAAGAACATGTGAGCAAAAGGCCAGCAAAAGGCCAGGAACCGTAA
AAAGGCCGCGTTGCTGGCGTTTTTCCATAGGCTCCGCCCCCCTGACGAGCATCACAAAAATCGACGCTCA
AGTCAGAGGTGGCGAAACCCGACAGGACTATAAAGATACCAGGCGTTTCCCCCTGGAAGCTCCCTCGTGC
GCTCTCCTGTTCCGACCCTGCCGCTTACCGGATACCTGTCCGCCTTTCTCCCTTCGGGAAGCGTGGCGCT
TTCTCAATGCTCACGCTGTAGGTATCTCAGTTCGGTGTAGGTCGTTCGCTCCAAGCTGGGCTGTGTGCAC
GAACCCCCCGTTCAGCCCGACCGCTGCGCCTTATCCGGTAACTATCGTCTTGAGTCCAACCCGGTAAGAC
ACGACTTATCGCCACTGGCAGCAGCCACTGGTAACAGGATTAGCAGAGCGAGGTATGTAGGCGGTGCTAC
AGAGTTCTTGAAGTGGTGGCCTAACTACGGCTACACTAGAAGGACAGTATTTGGTATCTGCGCTCTGCTG
AAGCCAGTTACCTTCGGAAAAAGAGTTGGTAGCTCTTGATCCGGCAAACAAACCACCGCTGGTAGCGGTG
GTTTTTTTGTTTGCAAGCAGCAGATTACGCGCAGAAAAAAAGGATCTCAAGAAGATCCTTTGATCTTTTC
TACGGGGTCTGACGCTCAGTGGAACGAAAACTCACGTTAAGGGATTTTGGTCATGAGATTATCAAAAAGG
ATCTTCACCTAGATCCTTTTAAATTAAAAATGAAGTTTTAAATCAATCTAAAGTATATATGAGTAAACTT
GGTCTGACAGTTACCAATGCTTAATCAGTGAGGCACCTATCTCAGCGATCTGTCTATTTCGTTCATCCAT
AGTTGCCTGACTCCCCGTCGTGTAGATAACTACGATACGGGAGGGCTTACCATCTGGCCCCAGTGCTGCA
ATGATACCGCGAGACCCACGCTCACCGGCTCCAGATTTATCAGCAATAAACCAGCCAGCCGGAAGGGCCG
AGCGCAGAAGTGGTCCTGCAACTTTATCCGCCTCCATCCAGTCTATTAATTGTTGCCGGGAAGCTAGAGT
AAGTAGTTCGCCAGTTAATAGTTTGCGCAACGTTGTTGCCATTGCTACAGGCATCGTGGTGTCACGCTCG
TCGTTTGGTATGGCTTCATTCAGCTCCGGTTCCCAACGATCAAGGCGAGTTACATGATCCCCCATGTTGT
GCAAAAAAGCGGTTAGCTCCTTCGGTCCTCCGATCGTTGTCAGAAGTAAGTTGGCCGCAGTGTTATCACT
CATGGTTATGGCAGCACTGCATAATTCTCTTACTGTCATGCCATCCGTAAGATGCTTTTCTGTGACTGGT
GAGTACTCAACCAAGTCATTCTGAGAATAGTGTATGCGGCGACCGAGTTGCTCTTGCCCGGCGTCAATAC
GGGATAATACCGCGCCACATAGCAGAACTTTAAAAGTGCTCATCATTGGAAAACGTTCTTCGGGGCGAAA
ACTCTCAAGGATCTTACCGCTGTTGAGATCCAGTTCGATGTAACCCACTCGTGCACCCAACTGATCTTCA
GCATCTTTTACTTTCACCAGCGTTTCTGGGTGAGCAAAAACAGGAAGGCAAAATGCCGCAAAAAAGGGAA
TAAGGGCGACACGGAAATGTTGAATACTCATACTCTTCCTTTTTCAATATTATTGAAGCATTTATCAGGG
TTATTGTCTCATGAGCGGATACATATTTGAATGTATTTAGAAAAATAAACAAATAGGGGTTCCGCGCACA
TTTCCCCGAAAAGTGCCACCTGACGTC
