>Addgene plasmid #62672 | pBBJ | addgene partial sequence | sequence record 115713 | CMV-F 5'-CGCAAATGGGCGGTAGGCGTG-3'
ACTAGAGAACCCACTGCTTACTGGCTTATCGAAATTAATACGACTCACTATAGGGAGACCCAAGCTGGCT
AGTTAAGCTTGGTACCGAGCTCGGATCCCCCCACCGGTCGCCACCATGGCTCCTAAGAAGAAGAGGAAGG
TGATGAGCCAGTTCGACATCCTGTGCAAGACCCCCCCCAAGGTGCTGGTGCGGCAGTTCGTGGAGAGATT
CGAGAGGCCCAGCGGCGAGAAGATCGCCAGCTGTGCCGCCGAGCTGACCTACCTGTGCTGGATGATCACC
CACAACGGCACCGCCATCAAGAGGGCCACCTTCATGAGCTACAACACCATCATCAGCAACAGCCTGAGCT
TCGACATCGTGAACAAGAGCCTGCAGTTCAAGTACAAGACCCAGAAGGCCACCATCCTGGAGGCCAGCCT
GAAGAAGCTGATCCCCGCCTGGGAGTTCACCATCATCCCTTACAACGGCCAGAAGCACCAGAGCGACATC
ACCGACATCGTGTCCAGCCTGCAGCTGCAGTTCGAGAGCAGCGAGGAGGCCGACAAGGGCAACAGCCACA
GCAAGAAGATGCTGAAGGCCCTGCTGTCCGAGGGCGAGAGCATCTGGGAGATCACCGAGAAGATCCTGAA
CAGCTTCGAGTACACCAGCAGGTTCACCAAGACCAAGACCCTGTACCAGTTCCTGTTCCTGGCCACATTC
ATCAACTGCGGCAGGTTCAGCGACATCAAGAACGTGGACCCCAAGAGCTTCAAGCTGGTGCAGAACAAGT
ACCTGGGCGTGATCATTCAGTGCCTGGTGACCGAGACCAAGACAAGCGTGTCCAGGCACATCTACTT
